Addgene plasmid #66127: pHSG-PCNA3
Purpose: S. solfataricus PCNA3
Depositing lab: Teruyuki Nagamune. Depositing organization: The University of Tokyo. Publication: Molecular assembly of P450 with ferredoxin and ferredoxin reductase by fusion to PCNA. Hirakawa H, Nagamune T. Chembiochem. 2010 Jul 26;11(11):1517-20. doi: 10.1002/cbic.201000226. PubMed 20607777.
Backbone
  Vector backbone: pHSG398
  Backbone manufacturer: TaKaRa
  Backbone size w/o insert (bp): 2205
  Total vector size (bp): 3003
  Vector type: Cloning vector
Growth in bacteria
  Bacterial resistance: Chloramphenicol, 25 μg/mL
  Growth temperature: 37°C
  Growth strain: DH5alpha
  Copy number: High Copy
Gene/Insert
  Gene/Insert name: DNA polymerase sliding clamp 3 (alt name: PCNA3)
  Species: Sulfolobus solfataricus P2
  Insert size (bp): 798
  GenBank ID: NP_341944
  Entrez Gene: pcn (a.k.a. SSO_RS02035, SSO0405)
  Cloning method: Restriction Enzyme; 5′ cloning site PstI (not destroyed); 3′ cloning site BamHI (not destroyed)
  Sequencing primers: 5′ M13 (-40); 3′ M13 Reverse
Terms and licenses: Academic/Nonprofit Terms; Industry Terms: Not Available to Industry
Depositor comments: We cloned the PCNA3 gene from the cell suspension of S. solfataricus P2 strain (ATCC35092).
How to cite: pHSG-PCNA3 was a gift from Teruyuki Nagamune (Addgene plasmid # 66127 ; http://n2t.net/addgene:66127 ; RRID:Addgene_66127)
