[The description below was written by a language model from this plasmid's Addgene catalogue record and pLannotate feature annotations shown in this document.]
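Description:
pHSG-PCNA3 is a small bacterial cloning plasmid of about 3.0 kb, built on the commercial pHSG398 backbone, a pUC-type vector that carries chloramphenicol rather than ampicillin resistance. It is maintained in E. coli through a high-copy ColE1/pMB1-family origin of replication. Selection relies on the cat gene, which encodes chloramphenicol acetyltransferase and is driven by its native promoter. The rest of the backbone is the usual lac cloning region: a residual lacI fragment, a CAP binding site, the lac promoter and operator, and a pUC18/19-style polylinker embedded in the lacZα coding sequence. The insert splits this polylinker and interrupts lacZα.

The insert is the gene for PCNA3, one of the DNA polymerase sliding clamp subunits of the archaeon Sulfolobus (Saccharolobus) solfataricus P2. According to the depositor, it was cloned directly from a cell suspension of that strain. An approximately 800 bp fragment sits between PstI and BamHI sites, both of which are retained, so the gene can be excised again. The flanking M13 primer sites allow sequencing. In the annotated sequence the PCNA3 open reading frame lies on the strand opposite to the lac promoter, and no tags or dedicated expression elements are annotated. This fits the plasmid's classification as a cloning vector, serving as a gene source rather than an expression construct.

In S. solfataricus, PCNA3 assembles with two other PCNA subunits into a heterotrimeric ring that acts as a platform for DNA-processing enzymes. The associated publication exploits this assembly by fusing a P450, ferredoxin and ferredoxin reductase to PCNA to bring them together. The plasmid therefore most likely serves as a template for subcloning PCNA3 into such fusion constructs, although the record itself gives the purpose only as S. solfataricus PCNA3.
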