Features (pLannotate 1.2.2; 11 found; start..end, strand, type, name):
     90..192     +  promoter       cat promoter: promoter of the E. coli cat gene encoding chloramphenicol acetyltransferase
    193..849     +  CDS            cat: CAT_ECOLX - Experimental evidence at protein level: Swiss-Prot protein existence level 1. This enzyme is an effector of chloramphenicol resistance in bacteria. From Escherichia coli. This protein is used as a marker in many commonly used cloning vectors, such as pACYC184.
    959..1047    +  CDS            lacI (fragment): lac repressor; lacI; The lac repressor binds to the lac operator to inhibit transcription in E. coli. This inhibition can be relieved by adding lactose or isopropyl-β-D-thiogalactopyranoside (IPTG).
   1060..1081    +  protein_bind   CAP binding site: CAP binding activates transcription in the presence of cAMP. E. coli catabolite activator protein
   1096..1126    +  promoter       lac promoter: promoter for the E. coli lac operon
   1134..1150    +  protein_bind   lac operator: The lac repressor binds to the lac operator to inhibit transcription in E. coli. This inhibition can be relieved by adding lactose or isopropyl-β-D-thiogalactopyranoside (IPTG). lac repressor encoded by lacI
   1184..1210    +  misc_feature   MCS (fragment): pUC18/19 multiple cloning site
   1219..1950    -  CDS            pcn3: PCNA3_SACS2 - Also known as pcnA-1. Experimental evidence at protein level: Swiss-Prot protein existence level 1. One of the sliding clamp subunits that acts as a moving platform for DNA processing. Responsible for tethering the catalytic subunit of DNA polymerase to DNA during high-speed replication. DNA polymerase I, DNA ligase and the flap endonuclease may be constitutively associated with the PCNA heterotrimer forming a scanning complex able to couple DNA synthesis and Okazaki fragment maturation. Heterotrimer stimulates the Holliday junction resolvase Hjc. From Saccharolobus solfataricus
   1999..2016    +  misc_feature   MCS (fragment): pUC18/19 multiple cloning site
   2019..2173    +  CDS            lacZα (fragment): LacZα fragment of β-galactosidase; lacZ fragment
   2362..2950    -  rep_origin     ori: high-copy-number ColE1/pMB1/pBR322/pUC origin of replication
>Addgene plasmid #66127 | pHSG-PCNA3 | depositor full sequence | sequence record 112669 | pHSG-PCNA3 sequence 3003 bps
ACGGAAGATCACTTCGCAGAATAAATAAATCCTGGTGTCCCTGTTGATACCGGGAAGCCCTGGGCCAACT
TTTGGCGAAAATGAGACGTTGATCGGCACGTAAGAGGTTCCAACTTTCACCATAATGAAATAAGATCACT
ACCGGGCGTATTTTTTGAGTTATCGAGATTTTCAGGAGCTAAGGAAGCTAAAATGGAGAAAAAAATCACT
GGATATACCACCGTTGATATATCCCAATGGCATCGTAAAGAACATTTTGAGGCATTTCAGTCAGTTGCTC
AATGTACCTATAACCAGACCGTTCAGCTGGATATTACGGCCTTTTTAAAGACCGTAAAGAAAAATAAGCA
CAAGTTTTATCCGGCCTTTATTCACATTCTTGCCCGCCTGATGAATGCTCATCCGGAATTTCGTATGGCA
ATGAAAGACGGTGAGCTGGTGATATGGGATAGTGTTCACCCTTGTTACACCGTTTTCCATGAGCAAACTG
AAACGTTTTCATCGCTCTGGAGTGAATACCACGACGATTTCCGGCAGTTTCTACACATATATTCGCAAGA
TGTGGCGTGTTACGGTGAAAACCTGGCCTATTTCCCTAAAGGGTTTATTGAGAATATGTTTTTCGTCTCA
GCCAATCCCTGGGTGAGTTTCACCAGTTTTGATTTAAACGTGGCCAATATGGACAACTTCTTCGCCCCCG
TTTTCACCATGGGCAAATATTATACGCAAGGCGACAAGGTGCTGATGCCGCTGGCGATTCAGGTTCATCA
TGCCGTCTGTGATGGCTTCCATGTCGGCAGAATGCTTAATGAATTACAACAGTACTGCGATGAGTGGCAG
GGCGGGGCGTAATTTTTTTAAGGCAGTTATTGGTGCCCTTAAACGCCTGGTGCTACGCCTGAATAAGTGA
TAATAAGCGGATGAATGGCAGAAATTCAGCTTGGCCCAGTGCCAAGCTCCAATACGCAAACCGCCTCTCC
CCGCGCGTTGGCCGATTCATTAATGCAGCTGGCACGACAGGTTTCCCGACTGGAAAGCGGGCAGTGAGCG
CAACGCAATTAATGTGAGTTAGCTCACTCATTAGGCACCCCAGGCTTTACACTTTATGCTTCCGGCTCGT
ATGTTGTGTGGAATTGTGAGCGGATAACAATTTCACACAGGAAACAGCTATGACCATGATTACGAATTCG
AGCTCGGTACCCGGGGATCCGCTCTTCAAACTTTTGGAGCTAATAAATAAGTAACTTTCCCCCCTCCCTC
CATATTAAAGAATAACTGAAGGGGCTTCTGATTACCGAATGAAATCTTCACATAATCTGAAAGTTTAGTT
AAAGATAAGACGTCATCAAGATATTCCGCGGAATATGAATTCTTGGACTCTTTAGAGAATTCCAAATCTT
GAAGACCTCCGGTATCTTTTGAAAATTCAACTTCAACCTCGCTTTCACCTTCAGCCTTAATTAGTATTCT
ATCTTCGTGGCCCTCTACAACTACATTATCCGTAACTGTGGAAACTTCTGATATAGCAGACTTAAAACCA
TCTGAGGAAATAGTCGCTGATATATCAAATTGTAGATTGATCTCTGGTATCTCTTGTTCAGATACCTCTA
GGTTCCTAACATTAAATTCTCTATTAGTACTCCCTATAATATTTATGATAACACTGTCTGGAGATTCACT
AGCTATCTCTATTGCCTCTTTTCTCTTGGCTACTTTCAAAATTTTCATTAAATATTGAGTATTAAAGCCA
AATTTAAATTCGTCATTTACATCATACTCCTTAAACATCTCTCTAGGCAAGTTTACTGATATAAGGGAAA
TATGAGCTCTATCTAGCGCGACTAACTCTACGCTGTCTTGCTTAAACTTTAATACCGCTTCATCAACTAA
CCTGGCTAAGGCTTGTATGATATCTTTAAGAACCCTTACATCATCGTAAACTACTTTCATGTTAATCAAT
CTTATATTCCTTTCAAAAGATTTAAGATATATCATATGCTGCAGGCATGCAAGCTTGGCACTGGCCGTCG
TTTTACAACGTCGTGACTGGGAAAACCCTGGCGTTACCCAACTTAATCGCCTTGCAGCACATCCCCCTTT
CGCCAGCTGGCGTAATAGCGAAGAGGCCCGCACCGATCGCCCTTCCCAACAGTTGCGCAGCCTGAATGGC
GAATGAGCTTCTTCCGCTTCCTCGCTCACTGACTCGCTGCGCTCGGTCGTTCGGCTGCGGCGAGCGGTAT
CAGCTCACTCAAAGGCGGTAATACGGTTATCCACAGAATCAGGGGATAACGCAGGAAAGAACATGTGAGC
AAAAGGCCAGCAAAAGGCCAGGAACCGTAAAAAGGCCGCGTTGCTGGCGTTTTTCCATAGGCTCCGCCCC
CCTGACGAGCATCACAAAAATCGACGCTCAAGTCAGAGGTGGCGAAACCCGACAGGACTATAAAGATACC
AGGCGTTTCCCCCTGGAAGCTCCCTCGTGCGCTCTCCTGTTCCGACCCTGCCGCTTACCGGATACCTGTC
CGCCTTTCTCCCTTCGGGAAGCGTGGCGCTTTCTCAATGCTCACGCTGTAGGTATCTCAGTTCGGTGTAG
GTCGTTCGCTCCAAGCTGGGCTGTGTGCACGAACCCCCCGTTCAGCCCGACCGCTGCGCCTTATCCGGTA
ACTATCGTCTTGAGTCCAACCCGGTAAGACACGACTTATCGCCACTGGCAGCAGCCACTGGTAACAGGAT
TAGCAGAGCGAGGTATGTAGGCGGTGCTACAGAGTTCTTGAAGTGGTGGCCTAACTACGGCTACACTAGA
AGGACAGTATTTGGTATCTGCGCTCTGCTGAAGCCAGTTACCTTCGGAAAAAGAGTTGGTAGCTCTTGAT
CCGGCAAACAAACCACCGCTGGTAGCGGTGGTTTTTTTGTTTGCAAGCAGCAGATTACGCGCAGAAAAAA
AGGATCTCAAGAAGATCCTTTGATCTTTTCTACGGGGTCTGACGCTCAGTGGAACTCCGTCGA
