>Addgene plasmid #66127 | pHSG-PCNA3 | addgene partial sequence | sequence record 117913 | M13pUC-Rev 5'-AGCGGATAACAATTTCACACAGG-3'
AATTCGAGCTCGGTACCCGGGGATCCGCTCTTCAAACTTTTGGAGCTAATAAATAAGTAACTTTCCCCCC
TCCCTCCATATTAAAGAATAACTGAAGGGGCTTCTGATTACCGAATGAAATCTTCACATAATCTGAAAGT
TTAGTTAAAGATAAGACGTCATCAAGATATTCCGCGGAATATGAATTCTTGGACTCTTTAGAGAATTCCA
AATCTTGAAGACCTCCGGTATCTTTTGAAAATTCAACTTCAACCTCGCTTTCACCTTCAGCCTTAATTAG
TATTCTATCTTCGTGGCCCTCTACAACTACATTATCCGTAACTGTGGAAACTTCTGATATAGCAGACTTA
AAACCATCTGAGGAAATAGTCGCTGATATATCAAATTGTAGATTGATCTCTGGTATCTCTTGTTCAGATA
CCTCTAGGTTCCTAACATTAAATTCTCTATTAGTACTCCCTATAATATTTATGATAACACTGTCTGGAGA
TTCACTAGCTATCTCTATTGCCTCTTTTCTCTTGGCTACTTTCAAAATTTTCATTAAATATTGAGTATTA
AAGCCAAATTTAAATTCGTCATTTACATCATACTCCTTAAACATCTCTCTAGGCAAGTTTACTGATATAA
GGGAAATATGAGCTCTATCTAGCGCGACTAACTCTACGCTGTCTTGCTTAAACTTTAATACCGCTTCATC
AACTAACCTGGCTAAGGCTTGTATGATATCTTTAAGAACCCTTACATCATCGTAAACTACTTTCATGTTA
ATCAATCTTATATTCCTTTCAAAAGATTTAAGATATATCATATGCTGCAGGCATGCAAGCTTGGCACTGG
CCGTCGTTTTACAACGTCGTGACTGGGAAAACCCTGGCGTTACCCAACTTAATCGCCTTGCAGCACATCC
CCCTTTCGCCAGCTGGCGTAATAGCGAAGAGGCCCGCACCGATCGCCCTTCCCAACAGTTGCGCAGCCTG
AATGGCGAATGAGCTTCTTCCGCTTCCTCGCTCACTGACTCGCTGCGCTCGGTCGTTCGGCTGCGGCGAG
CGG
