>Addgene plasmid #66127 | pHSG-PCNA3 | addgene partial sequence | sequence record 117916 | L4440 5'-AGCGAGTCAGTGAGCGAG-3'
TTCAGGCTGCGCAACTGTTGGGAAGGGCGATCGGTGCGGGCCTCTTCGCTATTACGCCAGCTGGCGAAAG
GGGGATGTGCTGCAAGGCGATTAAGTTGGGTAACGCCAGGGTTTTCCCAGTCACGACGTTGTAAAACGAC
GGCCAGTGCCAAGCTTGCATGCCTGCAGCATATGATATATCTTAAATCTTTTGAAAGGAATATAAGATTG
ATTAACATGAAAGTAGTTTACGATGATGTAAGGGTTCTTAAAGATATCATACAAGCCTTAGCCAGGTTAG
TTGATGAAGCGGTATTAAAGTTTAAGCAAGACAGCGTAGAGTTAGTCGCGCTAGATAGAGCTCATATTTC
CCTTATATCAGTAAACTTGCCTAGAGAGATGTTTAAGGAGTATGATGTAAATGACGAATTTAAATTTGGC
TTTAATACTCAATATTTAATGAAAATTTTGAAAGTAGCCAAGAGAAAAGAGGCAATAGAGATAGCTAGTG
AATCTCCAGACAGTGTTATCATAAATATTATAGGGAGTACTAATAGAGAATTTAATGTTAGGAACCTAGA
GGTATCTGAACAAGAGATACCAGAGATCAATCTACAATTTGATATATCAGCGACTATTTCCTCAGATGGT
TTTAAGTCTGCTATATCAGAAGTTTCCACAGTTACGGATAATGTAGTTGTAGAGGGCCACGAAGATAGAA
TACTAATTAAGGCTGAAGGTGAAAGCGAGGTTGAAGTTGAATTTTCAAAAGATACCGGAGGTCTTCAAGA
TTTGGAATTCTCTAAAGAGTCCAAGAATTCATATTCCGCGGAATATCTTGATGACGTCTTATCTTTAACT
AAACTTTCAGATTATGTGAAGATTTCATTCGGTAATCAGAAGCCCCTTCAGTTATTCTTTAATATGGAGG
GAGGGGGGAAAGTTACTTATTTATTAGCTCCAAAAGTTTGAAGAGCGGATCCCCGGGTACCGAGCTCGAA
TTCGTAATCATGGTCATAGCTGTTTCC
